Addgene plasmid #147526: pGEX-6P-1-HsTNRC6A_1209-1709-M2WA_S
Purpose: Bacterial Expression of HsTNRC6A_1209-1709-M2WA
Depositing lab: Elisa Izaurralde. Depositing organization: Max Planck Institute for Developmental Biology. Publication: The interactions of GW182 proteins with PABP and deadenylases are required for both translational repression and degradation of miRNA targets. Huntzinger E, Kuzuoglu-Ozturk D, Braun JE, Eulalio A, Wohlbold L, Izaurralde E. Nucleic Acids Res. 2013 Jan;41(2):978-94. doi: 10.1093/nar/gks1078. Epub 2012 Nov 21. PubMed 23172285.
Backbone
  Vector backbone: Unknown
  Vector type: Bacterial Expression
Growth in bacteria
  Bacterial resistance: Ampicillin, 100 μg/mL
  Growth temperature: 37°C
  Growth strain: DH5alpha
  Copy number: Low Copy
Gene/Insert
  Gene/Insert name: HsTNRC6A_1209-1709-M2WA
  Species: H. sapiens (human)
  Mutation: one non silent mutation K1578E compared to the sequence of isoform2 given by Uniprot: Q8NDV7-2
  Entrez Gene: TNRC6A (a.k.a. CAGH26, FAME6, GW1, GW182, TNRC6)
  Cloning method: Unknown
Terms and licenses: Academic/Nonprofit Terms; Industry Terms: Not Available to Industry
Depositor comments: Plasmids from this collection were made available to the research community and donated after the lab closed. Please note that the sequence provided by the depositing laboratory may be theoretical/predicted or based on Sanger sequencing results. There may be discrepancies between sequencing results obtained by Addgene and the depositor sequence. If an Addgene verified sequence is not available, please contact before placing your order to request that our lab fully sequence the plasmid.
How to cite: pGEX-6P-1-HsTNRC6A_1209-1709-M2WA_S was a gift from Elisa Izaurralde (Addgene plasmid # 147526 ; http://n2t.net/addgene:147526 ; RRID:Addgene_147526)
