[The description below was written by a language model from this plasmid's Addgene catalogue record and pLannotate feature annotations shown in this document.]
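Description:
pGEX-6P-1-HsTNRC6A_1209-1709-M2WA_S is a 6,467 nt bacterial expression plasmid for producing a fragment of human TNRC6A (GW182) as a glutathione S-transferase fusion in E. coli. The catalogue lists the backbone as unknown, but the plasmid name and the annotated features match a pGEX-6P-1-type vector. An IPTG-inducible tac promoter with a lac operator drives the Schistosoma japonicum GST coding sequence. The plasmid also carries lacI under the lacIq promoter, so repressor is supplied in cis and expression stays low until induction. It is propagated through a ColE1/pBR322-type origin and selected with ampicillin via the β-lactamase gene. The repository records it as low copy. Short rop and bom fragments and a lac promoter/lacZα remnant are backbone leftovers with no stated role.

The insert lies directly downstream of GST, as an annotated coding segment of about 1.5 kb. This corresponds to residues 1209–1709 of TNRC6A, the C-terminal part of the protein. The annotation tool matched it to the mouse orthologue, but the record gives the species as human. The depositor notes one non-silent change, K1578E, relative to the UniProt isoform 2 reference. The "M2WA" label in the name points to an engineered mutant, but the record does not define which residues are altered. pGEX-6P-1 vectors normally place a PreScission protease site between GST and the insert, although this site is not annotated here.

The associated study examined how GW182 proteins interact with PABP and deadenylase complexes in miRNA-mediated repression and target degradation. In that context, the purified GST fusion would suit pull-down or binding assays comparing mutant and wild-type fragments. The depositor sequence may be theoretical rather than fully verified.
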