Features (pLannotate 1.2.2; 17 found; start..end, strand, type, name):
      6..107     -  CDS            yciV (fragment): RNAAM_ECOLI - Also known as trpH From Escherichia coli (strain K12).
    183..211     +  promoter       tac promoter: strong E. coli promoter; hybrid between the trp and lac UV5 promoters
    219..235     +  protein_bind   lac operator: The lac repressor binds to the lac operator to inhibit transcription in E. coli. This inhibition can be relieved by adding lactose or isopropyl-β-D-thiogalactopyranoside (IPTG). lac repressor encoded by lacI
    258..911     +  CDS            GST26_SCHJA: Experimental evidence at protein level: Swiss-Prot protein existence level 1. GST isoenzymes appear to play a central role in the parasite detoxification system. Other functions are also suspected including a role in increasing the solubility of haematin in the parasite gut. From Schistosoma japonicum (Blood fluke).
    951..2453    +  CDS            Tnrc6a (fragment): TNR6A_MOUSE - Also known as Kiaa1460. Experimental evidence at protein level: Swiss-Prot protein existence level 1. Plays a role in RNA-mediated gene silencing by both micro- RNAs (miRNAs) and short interfering RNAs (siRNAs) (PubMed:22187428). Required for miRNA-dependent repression of translation and for siRNA- dependent endonucleolytic cleavage of complementary mRNAs by argonaute family proteins (PubMed:22187428). As a scaffolding protein, associates with argonaute proteins bound to partially complementary mRNAs, and can simultaneously recruit CCR4-NOT and PAN deadenylase complexes (By simil
   2484..2523    +  CDS            rop (fragment): Rop protein, which maintains plasmids at low copy number; rop
   2625..2665    +  misc_feature   bom (fragment): basis of mobility region from pBR322
   2770..2874    +  promoter       AmpR promoter: bla
   2875..3735    +  CDS            AmpR: β-lactamase; bla; confers resistance to ampicillin, carbenicillin, and related antibiotics
   3906..4494    +  rep_origin     ori: high-copy-number ColE1/pMB1/pBR322/pUC origin of replication
   4680..4731    -  misc_feature   bom (fragment): basis of mobility region from pBR322
   4738..4815    +  promoter       lacIq promoter: lacI (mutant); In the lacIq allele, a single base change in the promoter boosts expression of the lacI gene about 10-fold.
   4816..5898    +  CDS            lacI: lac repressor; lacI; The lac repressor binds to the lac operator to inhibit transcription in E. coli. This inhibition can be relieved by adding lactose or isopropyl-β-D-thiogalactopyranoside (IPTG).
   5911..5932    +  protein_bind   CAP binding site: CAP binding activates transcription in the presence of cAMP. E. coli catabolite activator protein
   5947..5977    +  promoter       lac promoter: promoter for the E. coli lac operon
   5985..6001    +  protein_bind   lac operator: The lac repressor binds to the lac operator to inhibit transcription in E. coli. This inhibition can be relieved by adding lactose or isopropyl-β-D-thiogalactopyranoside (IPTG). lac repressor encoded by lacI
   6021..6194    +  CDS            lacZα: LacZα fragment of β-galactosidase; lacZ fragment
>Addgene plasmid #147526 | pGEX-6P-1-HsTNRC6A_1209-1709-M2WA_S | depositor full sequence | sequence record 289973 | Full Sequence
ACGTTATCGACTGCACGGTGCACCAATGCTTCTGGCGTCAGGCAGCCATCGGAAGCTGTGGTATGGCTGT
GCAGGTCGTAAATCACTGCATAATTCGTGTCGCTCAAGGCGCACTCCCGTTCTGGATAATGTTTTTTGCG
CCGACATCATAACGGTTCTGGCAAATATTCTGAAATGAGCTGTTGACAATTAATCATCGGCTCGTATAAT
GTGTGGAATTGTGAGCGGATAACAATTTCACACAGGAAACAGTATTCATGTCCCCTATACTAGGTTATTG
GAAAATTAAGGGCCTTGTGCAACCCACTCGACTTCTTTTGGAATATCTTGAAGAAAAATATGAAGAGCAT
TTGTATGAGCGCGATGAAGGTGATAAATGGCGAAACAAAAAGTTTGAATTGGGTTTGGAGTTTCCCAATC
TTCCTTATTATATTGATGGTGATGTTAAATTAACACAGTCTATGGCCATCATACGTTATATAGCTGACAA
GCACAACATGTTGGGTGGTTGTCCAAAAGAGCGTGCAGAGATTTCAATGCTTGAAGGAGCGGTTTTGGAT
ATTAGATACGGTGTTTCGAGAATTGCATATAGTAAAGACTTTGAAACTCTCAAAGTTGATTTTCTTAGCA
AGCTACCTGAAATGCTGAAAATGTTCGAAGATCGTTTATGTCATAAAACATATTTAAATGGTGATCATGT
AACCCATCCTGACTTCATGTTGTATGACGCTCTTGATGTTGTTTTATACATGGACCCAATGTGCCTGGAT
GCGTTCCCAAAATTAGTTTGTTTTAAAAAACGTATTGAAGCTATCCCACAAATTGATAAGTACTTGAAAT
CCAGCAAGTATATAGCATGGCCTTTGCAGGGCTGGCAAGCCACGTTTGGTGGTGGCGACCATCCTCCAAA
ATCGGATCTGGAAGTTCTGTTCCAGGGGCCCCTGGGATCCCCAAACCTGTTGGTGAAGCAGCAGACTCCA
CCATCTCAGCAGCAGCCACTCCATCAGCCAGCCATGAAGTCTTTCCTTGACAATGTCATGCCCCACACTA
CACCTGAGCTGCAAAAAGGGCCATCACCAATAAATGCTTTCAGCAACTTCCCTATAGGCTTGAACTCAAA
CTTGAATGTAAATATGGATATGAACAGTATTAAAGAGCCACAGTCAAGACTAAGGAAGTGGACGACAGTG
GACAGCATTTCTGTGAACACATCTTTGGATCAAAACTCCAGCAAACATGGTGCTATTTCAAGTGGTTTCA
GGCTGGAAGAGTCTCCATTTGTTCCCTATGACTTTATGAACAGCAGTACTTCACCAGCCAGTCCTCCAGG
TTCAATAGGAGATGGCTGGCCACGTGCCAAATCGCCTAACGGCTCTAGCAGTGTTAATTGGCCACCAGAA
TTTCGTCCTGGTGAGCCATGGAAAGGTTATCCAAACATTGACCCTGAAACTGACCCTTACGTCACTCCTG
GCAGTGTCATAAACAATCTTTCAATTAATACTGTGCGGGAAGTTGACCACCTCAGGGACAGGAACAGTGG
GTCATCCTCATCCTTGAACACCACGCTGCCTTCAACTAGTGCCGCGTCATCCATTCGTGCCTCCAACTAC
AACGTTCCCCTCAGCAGTACAGCACAAAGCACTTCAGCCAGAAATAGTGATTCCAAATTGACAGCGTCTC
CTGGTTCAGTTACAAACACCTCTCTGGCTCATGAGCTGGCGAAGGTCCCTTTGCCACCTAAAAACATCAC
TGCTCCGTCCCGCCCACCTCCGGGACTGACTGGTCAGAAGCCACCCTTGTCTACGGCGGATAATTCTCCC
CTTCGTATAGGTGGAGGAGCGGGAAATTCTGACGCCAGATATACCCCAGGTTCCAGCGCGGGTGAGAGCA
GCTCAGGGAGAATAACAAATTGGCTTGTTCTAAAAAACCTTACACCTCAGATCGATGGCTCAACTCTGCG
CACTCTGTGCATGCAGCACGGCCCGCTGATCACATTCCACCTGAACCTCCCTCACGGAAATGCTCTGGTC
CGCTACAGTTCAAAAGAAGAGGTAGTGGAGGCACAAAAGTCTCTGCACATGTGTGTACTGGGGAACACTA
CTATTCTTGCTGAGTTTGCCAGTGAAGAGGAGATCAGTCGTTTCTTTGCACAAAGCCAGTCTCTGACCCC
TTCTCCCGGCTGGCAGTCTCTCGGGTCCAGCCAGAGCCGGCTGGGCTCCCTCGACTGTTCCCACTCATTC
TCCAGCCGGACCGATCTCAATCACTGGAATGGTGCTGGGCTGTCGGGAACTAACTGTGGAGACCTTCACG
GCACTTCACTCTGGGGGACCCCGCATTATTCCACAAGCCTGTGGGGTCCCCCAAGCAGCAGCGACCCCCG
AGGAATTAGCAGCCCATCTCCCATTAACGCTTTTCTTTCTGTTGACCACCTGGGTGGGGGTGGAGAGTCC
ATGTAAGCGGCCGCATCGTGACTGACTGACGATCTGCCTCGCGCGTTTCGGTGATGACGGTGAAAACCTC
TGACACATGCAGCTCCCGGAGACGGTCACAGCTTGTCTGTAAGCGGATGCCGGGAGCAGACAAGCCCGTC
AGGGCGCGTCAGCGGGTGTTGGCGGGTGTCGGGGCGCAGCCATGACCCAGTCACGTAGCGATAGCGGAGT
GTATAATTCTTGAAGACGAAAGGGCCTCGTGATACGCCTATTTTTATAGGTTAATGTCATGATAATAATG
GTTTCTTAGACGTCAGGTGGCACTTTTCGGGGAAATGTGCGCGGAACCCCTATTTGTTTATTTTTCTAAA
TACATTCAAATATGTATCCGCTCATGAGACAATAACCCTGATAAATGCTTCAATAATATTGAAAAAGGAA
GAGTATGAGTATTCAACATTTCCGTGTCGCCCTTATTCCCTTTTTTGCGGCATTTTGCCTTCCTGTTTTT
GCTCACCCAGAAACGCTGGTGAAAGTAAAAGATGCTGAAGATCAGTTGGGTGCACGAGTGGGTTACATCG
AACTGGATCTCAACAGCGGTAAGATCCTTGAGAGTTTTCGCCCCGAAGAACGTTTTCCAATGATGAGCAC
TTTTAAAGTTCTGCTATGTGGCGCGGTATTATCCCGTGTTGACGCCGGGCAAGAGCAACTCGGTCGCCGC
ATACACTATTCTCAGAATGACTTGGTTGAGTACTCACCAGTCACAGAAAAGCATCTTACGGATGGCATGA
CAGTAAGAGAATTATGCAGTGCTGCCATAACCATGAGTGATAACACTGCGGCCAACTTACTTCTGACAAC
GATCGGAGGACCGAAGGAGCTAACCGCTTTTTTGCACAACATGGGGGATCATGTAACTCGCCTTGATCGT
TGGGAACCGGAGCTGAATGAAGCCATACCAAACGACGAGCGTGACACCACGATGCCTGCAGCAATGGCAA
CAACGTTGCGCAAACTATTAACTGGCGAACTACTTACTCTAGCTTCCCGGCAACAATTAATAGACTGGAT
GGAGGCGGATAAAGTTGCAGGACCACTTCTGCGCTCGGCCCTTCCGGCTGGCTGGTTTATTGCTGATAAA
TCTGGAGCCGGTGAGCGTGGGTCTCGCGGTATCATTGCAGCACTGGGGCCAGATGGTAAGCCCTCCCGTA
TCGTAGTTATCTACACGACGGGGAGTCAGGCAACTATGGATGAACGAAATAGACAGATCGCTGAGATAGG
TGCCTCACTGATTAAGCATTGGTAACTGTCAGACCAAGTTTACTCATATATACTTTAGATTGATTTAAAA
CTTCATTTTTAATTTAAAAGGATCTAGGTGAAGATCCTTTTTGATAATCTCATGACCAAAATCCCTTAAC
GTGAGTTTTCGTTCCACTGAGCGTCAGACCCCGTAGAAAAGATCAAAGGATCTTCTTGAGATCCTTTTTT
TCTGCGCGTAATCTGCTGCTTGCAAACAAAAAAACCACCGCTACCAGCGGTGGTTTGTTTGCCGGATCAA
GAGCTACCAACTCTTTTTCCGAAGGTAACTGGCTTCAGCAGAGCGCAGATACCAAATACTGTCCTTCTAG
TGTAGCCGTAGTTAGGCCACCACTTCAAGAACTCTGTAGCACCGCCTACATACCTCGCTCTGCTAATCCT
GTTACCAGTGGCTGCTGCCAGTGGCGATAAGTCGTGTCTTACCGGGTTGGACTCAAGACGATAGTTACCG
GATAAGGCGCAGCGGTCGGGCTGAACGGGGGGTTCGTGCACACAGCCCAGCTTGGAGCGAACGACCTACA
CCGAACTGAGATACCTACAGCGTGAGCTATGAGAAAGCGCCACGCTTCCCGAAGGGAGAAAGGCGGACAG
GTATCCGGTAAGCGGCAGGGTCGGAACAGGAGAGCGCACGAGGGAGCTTCCAGGGGGAAACGCCTGGTAT
CTTTATAGTCCTGTCGGGTTTCGCCACCTCTGACTTGAGCGTCGATTTTTGTGATGCTCGTCAGGGGGGC
GGAGCCTATGGAAAAACGCCAGCAACGCGGCCTTTTTACGGTTCCTGGCCTTTTGCTGGCCTTTTGCTCA
CATGTTCTTTCCTGCGTTATCCCCTGATTCTGTGGATAACCGTATTACCGCCTTTGAGTGAGCTGATACC
GCTCGCCGCAGCCGAACGACCGAGCGCAGCGAGTCAGTGAGCGAGGAAGCGGAAGAGCGCCTGATGCGGT
ATTTTCTCCTTACGCATCTGTGCGGTATTTCACACCGCATAAATTCCGACACCATCGAATGGTGCAAAAC
CTTTCGCGGTATGGCATGATAGCGCCCGGAAGAGAGTCAATTCAGGGTGGTGAATGTGAAACCAGTAACG
TTATACGATGTCGCAGAGTATGCCGGTGTCTCTTATCAGACCGTTTCCCGCGTGGTGAACCAGGCCAGCC
ACGTTTCTGCGAAAACGCGGGAAAAAGTGGAAGCGGCGATGGCGGAGCTGAATTACATTCCCAACCGCGT
GGCACAACAACTGGCGGGCAAACAGTCGTTGCTGATTGGCGTTGCCACCTCCAGTCTGGCCCTGCACGCG
CCGTCGCAAATTGTCGCGGCGATTAAATCTCGCGCCGATCAACTGGGTGCCAGCGTGGTGGTGTCGATGG
TAGAACGAAGCGGCGTCGAAGCCTGTAAAGCGGCGGTGCACAATCTTCTCGCGCAACGCGTCAGTGGGCT
GATCATTAACTATCCGCTGGATGACCAGGATGCCATTGCTGTGGAAGCTGCCTGCACTAATGTTCCGGCG
TTATTTCTTGATGTCTCTGACCAGACACCCATCAACAGTATTATTTTCTCCCATGAAGACGGTACGCGAC
TGGGCGTGGAGCATCTGGTCGCATTGGGTCACCAGCAAATCGCGCTGTTAGCGGGCCCATTAAGTTCTGT
CTCGGCGCGTCTGCGTCTGGCTGGCTGGCATAAATATCTCACTCGCAATCAAATTCAGCCGATAGCGGAA
CGGGAAGGCGACTGGAGTGCCATGTCCGGTTTTCAACAAACCATGCAAATGCTGAATGAGGGCATCGTTC
CCACTGCGATGCTGGTTGCCAACGATCAGATGGCGCTGGGCGCAATGCGCGCCATTACCGAGTCCGGGCT
GCGCGTTGGTGCGGATATCTCGGTAGTGGGATACGACGATACCGAAGACAGCTCATGTTATATCCCGCCG
TCAACCACCATCAAACAGGATTTTCGCCTGCTGGGGCAAACCAGCGTGGACCGCTTGCTGCAACTCTCTC
AGGGCCAGGCGGTGAAGGGCAATCAGCTGTTGCCCGTCTCACTGGTGAAAAGAAAAACCACCCTGGCGCC
CAATACGCAAACCGCCTCTCCCCGCGCGTTGGCCGATTCATTAATGCAGCTGGCACGACAGGTTTCCCGA
CTGGAAAGCGGGCAGTGAGCGCAACGCAATTAATGTGAGTTAGCTCACTCATTAGGCACCCCAGGCTTTA
CACTTTATGCTTCCGGCTCGTATGTTGTGTGGAATTGTGAGCGGATAACAATTTCACACAGGAAACAGCT
ATGACCATGATTACGGATTCACTGGCCGTCGTTTTACAACGTCGTGACTGGGAAAACCCTGGCGTTACCC
AACTTAATCGCCTTGCAGCACATCCCCCTTTCGCCAGCTGGCGTAATAGCGAAGAGGCCCGCACCGATCG
CCCTTCCCAACAGTTGCGCAGCCTGAATGGCGAATGGCGCTTTGCCTGGTTTCCGGCACCAGAAGCGGTG
CCGGAAAGCTGGCTGGAGTGCGATCTTCCTGAGGCCGATACTGTCGTCGTCCCCTCAAACTGGCAGATGC
ACGGTTACGATGCGCCCATCTACACCAACGTAACCTATCCCATTACGGTCAATCCGCCGTTTGTTCCCAC
GGAGAATCCGACGGGTTGTTACTCGCTCACATTTAATGTTGATGAAAGCTGGCTACAGGAAGGCCAGACG
CGAATTATTTTTGATGGCGTTGGAATT
